Addgene plasmid #108278: pLV(shRNA)-Puro-6 CCEPR Vb2
Purpose: shRNA for CCEPR lncRNA
Depositing lab: Karl Munger. Depositing organization: Tufts University. Publication: Expression of the cervical carcinoma expressed PCNA regulatory (CCEPR) long noncoding RNA is driven by the human papillomavirus E6 protein and modulates cell proliferation independent of PCNA. Sharma S, Munger K. Virology. 2018 Feb 7;518:8-13. doi: 10.1016/j.virol.2018.01.031. PubMed 29427865.
Backbone
  Vector backbone: pLV-puro-U6
  Backbone size w/o insert (bp): 7520
  Total vector size (bp): 7567
  Vector type: Lentiviral
  Selectable markers: Puromycin
Growth in bacteria
  Bacterial resistance: Ampicillin, 100 μg/mL
  Growth temperature: 37°C
  Growth strain: NEB Stable
  Copy number: High Copy
Gene/Insert
  Gene/Insert name: CCEPR
  gRNA/shRNA sequence: CCEPR
  Species: H. sapiens (human)
  Entrez Gene: CCEPR (a.k.a. CCHE1, lncRNA-CCHE1)
  Promoter: U6
  Cloning method: Unknown
  Sequencing primers: 5′ GAGGGCCTATTTCCCATGATTC; 3′ CAAGGGTAGCGGCGAAGATC
Resource information
  A portion of this plasmid was derived from a plasmid made by: This vector was purchased from VectorBuilder.
Terms and licenses: Academic/Nonprofit Terms; Industry Terms: Not Available to Industry
How to cite: pLV(shRNA)-Puro-6 CCEPR Vb2 was a gift from Karl Munger (Addgene plasmid # 108278 ; http://n2t.net/addgene:108278 ; RRID:Addgene_108278)
