[The description below was written by a language model from this plasmid's Addgene catalogue record and pLannotate feature annotations shown in this document.]
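Description:
pLV(shRNA)-Puro-6 CCEPR Vb2 is a 7,567 bp lentiviral shRNA vector built on the pLV-puro-U6 backbone, a commercially sourced design. It is intended to knock down the human long noncoding RNA CCEPR (also called CCHE1). In bacteria it is maintained through a high-copy ColE1/pUC-type origin and selected with ampicillin via the β-lactamase gene. An f1 origin and remnants of a lac/lacZα cloning region with flanking T3 and T7 promoters are also annotated, left over from the parental plasmid.

The viral portion has a third-generation, self-inactivating layout. An RSV promoter replaces the U3 region to drive a truncated HIV-1 5' LTR, followed by the Ψ packaging signal with a partial gag sequence, the Rev response element for Rev-dependent nuclear export of the genomic RNA, and the cPPT/CTS element that aids nuclear import of the provirus. The genome ends in a ΔU3 3' LTR, with an SV40 poly(A) signal and SV40 origin lying downstream. Between these elements, the human U6 RNA polymerase III promoter transcribes the short hairpin. The hairpin is not separately annotated, but it would occupy the small gap after U6, consistent with an insert of under 50 bp. A separate human PGK promoter drives puromycin N-acetyltransferase, followed by a WPRE to enhance expression. The short attB sites flanking these modules are scars from Gateway-style assembly.

Once packaged with helper plasmids, the virus allows stable integration and puromycin selection of transduced mammalian cells expressing the CCEPR-targeting shRNA. The associated work examined CCEPR in relation to human papillomavirus E6 and cell proliferation. The record gives only the gene name in place of the hairpin target sequence.
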