Features (pLannotate 1.2.2; 30 found; start..end, strand, type, name):
      3..75      +  rep_origin     RSF ori (fragment): Plasmids containing the RSF 1030 origin of replication can be propagated in E. coli cells that contain additional plasmids with compatible origins.
     77..169     +  CDS            lacI (fragment): lac repressor; lacI; The lac repressor binds to the lac operator to inhibit transcription in E. coli. This inhibition can be relieved by adding lactose or isopropyl-β-D-thiogalactopyranoside (IPTG).
    182..203     +  protein_bind   CAP binding site: CAP binding activates transcription in the presence of cAMP. E. coli catabolite activator protein
    218..248     +  promoter       lac promoter: promoter for the E. coli lac operon
    256..272     +  protein_bind   lac operator: The lac repressor binds to the lac operator to inhibit transcription in E. coli. This inhibition can be relieved by adding lactose or isopropyl-β-D-thiogalactopyranoside (IPTG). lac repressor encoded by lacI
    317..335     +  promoter       T3 promoter: promoter for bacteriophage T3 RNA polymerase
    363..589     +  promoter       RSV promoter: Rous sarcoma virus enhancer/promoter
    590..770     +  LTR            5' LTR (truncated): truncated 5' long terminal repeat (LTR) from HIV-1
    817..942     +  misc_feature   HIV-1 Ψ: packaging signal of human immunodeficiency virus type 1
    926..1289    +  CDS            HIV-1 gag (fragment): gag protein from human immunodeficiency virus 1; gag
   1435..1668    +  misc_feature   RRE: The Rev response element (RRE) of HIV-1 allows for Rev-dependent mRNA export from the nucleus to the cytoplasm.
   2045..2145    +  CDS            Rev (fragment): human immunodeficiency virus 1 (HIV-1) Rev protein; rev; enhances nuclear export of unspliced and incompletely spliced viral mRNAs
   2163..2280    +  misc_feature   cPPT/CTS: central polypurine tract and central termination sequence of HIV-1
   2287..2527    +  promoter       U6 promoter: RNA polymerase III promoter for human U6 snRNA
   2597..2617    +  protein_bind   attB4: mutant version of attB; core recombination site for the Gateway® BP reaction BP Clonase™
   2621..3121    +  promoter       hPGK promoter: human phosphoglycerate kinase 1 promoter
   3123..3143    +  protein_bind   attB1: mutant version of attB; core recombination site for the Gateway® BP reaction BP Clonase™
   3153..3752    +  CDS            PuroR: puromycin N-acetyltransferase; pac from Streptomyces alboniger; confers resistance to puromycin
   3753..3777    -  protein_bind   attB2: mutant version of attB; recombination site for the Gateway® BP reaction BP Clonase™
   3788..4376    +  misc_feature   WPRE: woodchuck hepatitis virus posttranscriptional regulatory element
   4427..4446    +  misc_feature   cPPT/CTS (fragment): central polypurine tract and central termination sequence of HIV-1
   4448..4681    +  LTR            3' LTR (ΔU3): self-inactivating 3' long terminal repeat (LTR) from HIV-1
   4753..4874    +  polyA_signal   SV40 poly(A) signal: SV40 polyadenylation signal
   4914..5049    +  rep_origin     SV40 ori: SV40 origin of replication
   5070..5088    -  promoter       T7 promoter: promoter for bacteriophage T7 RNA polymerase
   5096..5251    +  CDS            lacZα (fragment): LacZα fragment of β-galactosidase; lacZ fragment
   5256..5684    +  rep_origin     f1 ori (sequence partly withheld): f1 bacteriophage origin of replication; arrow indicates direction of (+) strand synthesis
   5737..5841    +  promoter       AmpR promoter: bla
   5842..6702    +  CDS            AmpR: β-lactamase; bla; confers resistance to ampicillin, carbenicillin, and related antibiotics
   6873..7461    +  rep_origin     ori: high-copy-number ColE1/pMB1/pBR322/pUC origin of replication
>Addgene plasmid #108278 | pLV(shRNA)-Puro-6 CCEPR Vb2 | addgene full sequence | sequence record 207630 | Addgene NGS Result
CCTTTGAGTGAGCTGATACCGCTCGCCGCAGCCGAACGACCGAGCGCAGCGAGTCAGTGAGCGAGGAAGC
GGAAGAGCGCCCAATACGCAAACCGCCTCTCCCCGCGCGTTGGCCGATTCATTAATGCAGCTGGCACGAC
AGGTTTCCCGACTGGAAAGCGGGCAGTGAGCGCAACGCAATTAATGTGAGTTAGCTCACTCATTAGGCAC
CCCAGGCTTTACACTTTATGCTTCCGGCTCGTATGTTGTGTGGAATTGTGAGCGGATAACAATTTCACAC
AGGAAACAGCTATGACCATGATTACGCCAAGCGCGCAATTAACCCTCACTAAAGGGAACAAAAGCTGGAG
CTGCAAGCTTAATGTAGTCTTATGCAATACTCTTGTAGTCTTGCAACATGGTAACGATGAGTTAGCAACA
TGCCTTACAAGGAGAGAAAAAGCACCGTGCATGCCGATTGGTGGAAGTAAGGTGGTACGATCGTGCCTTA
TTAGGAAGGCAACAGACGGGTCTGACATGGATTGGACGAACCACTGAATTGCCGCATTGCAGAGATATTG
TATTTAAGTGCCTAGCTCGATACATAAACGGGTCTCTCTGGTTAGACCAGATCTGAGCCTGGGAGCTCTC
TGGCTAACTAGGGAACCCACTGCTTAAGCCTCAATAAAGCTTGCCTTGAGTGCTTCAAGTAGTGTGTGCC
CGTCTGTTGTGTGACTCTGGTAACTAGAGATCCCTCAGACCCTTTTAGTCAGTGTGGAAAATCTCTAGCA
GTGGCGCCCGAACAGGGACTTGAAAGCGAAAGGGAAACCAGAGGAGCTCTCTCGACGCAGGACTCGGCTT
GCTGAAGCGCGCACGGCAAGAGGCGAGGGGCGGCGACTGGTGAGTACGCCAAAAATTTTGACTAGCGGAG
GCTAGAAGGAGAGAGATGGGTGCGAGAGCGTCAGTATTAAGCGGGGGAGAATTAGATCGCGATGGGAAAA
AATTCGGTTAAGGCCAGGGGGAAAGAAAAAATATAAATTAAAACATATAGTATGGGCAAGCAGGGAGCTA
GAACGATTCGCAGTTAATCCTGGCCTGTTAGAAACATCAGAAGGCTGTAGACAAATACTGGGACAGCTAC
AACCATCCCTTCAGACAGGATCAGAAGAACTTAGATCATTATATAATACAGTAGCAACCCTCTATTGTGT
GCATCAAAGGATAGAGATAAAAGACACCAAGGAAGCTTTAGACAAGATAGAGGAAGAGCAAAACAAAAGT
AAGACCACCGCACAGCAAGCGGCCGCTGATCTTCAGACCTGGAGGAGGAGATATGAGGGACAATTGGAGA
AGTGAATTATATAAATATAAAGTAGTAAAAATTGAACCATTAGGAGTAGCACCCACCAAGGCAAAGAGAA
GAGTGGTGCAGAGAGAAAAAAGAGCAGTGGGAATAGGAGCTTTGTTCCTTGGGTTCTTGGGAGCAGCAGG
AAGCACTATGGGCGCAGCGTCAATGACGCTGACGGTACAGGCCAGACAATTATTGTCTGGTATAGTGCAG
CAGCAGAACAATTTGCTGAGGGCTATTGAGGCGCAACAGCATCTGTTGCAACTCACAGTCTGGGGCATCA
AGCAGCTCCAGGCAAGAATCCTGGCTGTGGAAAGATACCTAAAGGATCAACAGCTCCTGGGGATTTGGGG
TTGCTCTGGAAAACTCATTTGCACCACTGCTGTGCCTTGGAATGCTAGTTGGAGTAATAAATCTCTGGAA
CAGATTTGGAATCACACGACCTGGATGGAGTGGGACAGAGAAATTAACAATTACACAAGCTTAATACACT
CCTTAATTGAAGAATCGCAAAACCAGCAAGAAAAGAATGAACAAGAATTATTGGAATTAGATAAATGGGC
AAGTTTGTGGAATTGGTTTAACATAACAAATTGGCTGTGGTATATAAAATTATTCATAATGATAGTAGGA
GGCTTGGTAGGTTTAAGAATAGTTTTTGCTGTACTTTCTATAGTGAATAGAGTTAGGCAGGGATATTCAC
CATTATCGTTTCAGACCCACCTCCCAACCCCGAGGGGACCCGACAGGCCCGAAGGAATAGAAGAAGAAGG
TGGAGAGAGAGACAGAGACAGATCCATTCGATTAGTGAACGGATCTCGACGGTATCGCTAGCTTTTAAAA
GAAAAGGGGGGATTGGGGGGTACAGTGCAGGGGAAAGAATAGTAGACATAATAGCAACAGACATACAAAC
TAAAGAATTACAAAAACAAATTACAAAAATTCAAAATTTTACTAGTGAGGGCCTATTTCCCATGATTCCT
TCATATTTGCATATACGATACAAGGCTGTTAGAGAGATAATTGGAATTAATTTGACTGTAAACACAAAGA
TATTAGTACAAAATACGTGACGTAGAAAGTAATAATTTCTTGGGTAGTTTGCAGTTTTAAAATTATGTTT
TAAAATGGACTATCATATGCTTACCGTAACTTGAAAGTATTTCGATTTCTTGGCTTTATATATCTTGTGG
AAAGGACGAAACACCGGGTGAGAAATGAGCGGATTACCCTCGAGGGTAATCCGCTCATTTCTCACTTTTT
GAATTCCAACTTTGTATAGAAAAGTTGGGGTTGCGCCTTTTCCAAGGCAGCCCTGGGTTTGCGCAGGGAC
GCGGCTGCTCTGGGCGTGGTTCCGGGAAACGCAGCGGCGCCGACCCTGGGTCTCGCACATTCTTCACGTC
CGTTCGCAGCGTCACCCGGATCTTCGCCGCTACCCTTGTGGGCCCCCCGGCGACGCTTCCTGCTCCGCCC
CTAAGTCGGGAAGGTTCCTTGCGGTTCGCGGCGTGCCGGACGTGACAAACGGAAGCCGCACGTCTCACTA
GTACCCTCGCAGACGGACAGCGCCAGGGAGCAATGGCAGCGCGCCGACCGCGATGGGCTGTGGCCAATAG
CGGCTGCTCAGCAGGGCGCGCCGAGAGCAGCGGCCGGGAAGGGGCGGTGCGGGAGGCGGGGTGTGGGGCG
GTAGTGTGGGCCCTGTTCCTGCCCGCGCGGTGTTCCGCATTCTGCAAGCCTCCGGAGCGCACGTCGGCAG
TCGGCTCCCTCGTTGACCGAATCACCGACCTCTCTCCCCAGGCAAGTTTGTACAAAAAAGCAGGCTGCCA
CCATGACCGAGTACAAGCCCACGGTGCGCCTCGCCACCCGCGACGACGTCCCCAGGGCCGTACGCACCCT
CGCCGCCGCGTTCGCCGACTACCCCGCCACGCGCCACACCGTCGATCCGGACCGCCACATCGAGCGGGTC
ACCGAGCTGCAAGAACTCTTCCTCACGCGCGTCGGGCTCGACATCGGCAAGGTGTGGGTCGCGGACGACG
GCGCCGCGGTGGCGGTCTGGACCACGCCGGAGAGCGTCGAAGCGGGGGCGGTGTTCGCCGAGATCGGCCC
GCGCATGGCCGAGTTGAGCGGTTCCCGGCTGGCCGCGCAGCAACAGATGGAAGGCCTCCTGGCGCCGCAC
CGGCCCAAGGAGCCCGCGTGGTTCCTGGCCACCGTCGGCGTCTCGCCCGACCACCAGGGCAAGGGTCTGG
GCAGCGCCGTCGTGCTCCCCGGAGTGGAGGCGGCCGAGCGCGCCGGGGTGCCCGCCTTCCTGGAGACCTC
CGCGCCCCGCAACCTCCCCTTCTACGAGCGGCTCGGCTTCACCGTCACCGCCGACGTCGAGGTGCCCGAA
GGACCGCGCACCTGGTGCATGACCCGCAAGCCCGGTGCCTGAACCCAGCTTTCTTGTACAAAGTGGTGGT
ACCCGATAATCAACCTCTGGATTACAAAATTTGTGAAAGATTGACTGGTATTCTTAACTATGTTGCTCCT
TTTACGCTATGTGGATACGCTGCTTTAATGCCTTTGTATCATGCTATTGCTTCCCGTATGGCTTTCATTT
TCTCCTCCTTGTATAAATCCTGGTTGCTGTCTCTTTATGAGGAGTTGTGGCCCGTTGTCAGGCAACGTGG
CGTGGTGTGCACTGTGTTTGCTGACGCAACCCCCACTGGTTGGGGCATTGCCACCACCTGTCAGCTCCTT
TCCGGGACTTTCGCTTTCCCCCTCCCTATTGCCACGGCGGAACTCATCGCCGCCTGCCTTGCCCGCTGCT
GGACAGGGGCTCGGCTGTTGGGCACTGACAATTCCGTGGTGTTGTCGGGGAAGCTGACGTCCTTTCCATG
GCTGCTCGCCTGTGTTGCCACCTGGATTCTGCGCGGGACGTCCTTCTGCTACGTCCCTTCGGCCCTCAAT
CCAGCGGACCTTCCTTCCCGCGGCCTGCTGCCGGCTCTGCGGCCTCTTCCGCGTCTTCGCCTTCGCCCTC
AGACGAGTCGGATCTCCCTTTGGGCCGCCTCCCCGCATCGGCTTTAAGACCAATGACTTACAAGGCAGCT
GTAGATCTTAGCCACTTTTTAAAAGAAAAGGGGGGACTGGAAGGGCTAATTCACTCCCAACGAAGACAAG
ATCTGCTTTTTGCTTGTACTGGGTCTCTCTGGTTAGACCAGATCTGAGCCTGGGAGCTCTCTGGCTAACT
AGGGAACCCACTGCTTAAGCCTCAATAAAGCTTGCCTTGAGTGCTTCAAGTAGTGTGTGCCCGTCTGTTG
TGTGACTCTGGTAACTAGAGATCCCTCAGACCCTTTTAGTCAGTGTGGAAAATCTCTAGCAGTAGTAGTT
CATGTCATCTTATTATTCAGTATTTATAACTTGCAAAGAAATGAATATCAGAGAGTGAGAGGAACTTGTT
TATTGCAGCTTATAATGGTTACAAATAAAGCAATAGCATCACAAATTTCACAAATAAAGCATTTTTTTCA
CTGCATTCTAGTTGTGGTTTGTCCAAACTCATCAATGTATCTTATCATGTCTGGCTCTAGCTATCCCGCC
CCTAACTCCGCCCATCCCGCCCCTAACTCCGCCCAGTTCCGCCCATTCTCCGCCCCATGGCTGACTAATT
TTTTTTATTTATGCAGAGGCCGAGGCCGCCTCGGCCTCTGAGCTATTCCAGAAGTAGTGAGGAGGCTTTT
TTGGAGGCCTAGGGACGTACCCAATTCGCCCTATAGTGAGTCGTATTACGCGCGCTCACTGGCCGTCGTT
TTACAACGTCGTGACTGGGAAAACCCTGGCGTTACCCAACTTAATCGCCTTGCAGCACATCCCCCTTTCG
CCAGCTGGCGTAATAGCGAAGAGGCCCGCACCGATCGCCCTTCCCAACAGTTGCGCAGCCTGAATGGCGA
ATGGG
[124 nt withheld, positions 5256-5379]
C
[91 nt withheld, positions 5381-5471]
A
[49 nt withheld, positions 5473-5521]
CCTTTGACGTTGGAGTCCACGTTCTTT
[37 nt withheld, positions 5549-5585]
ACCCTATCTCGGTCTATTCTTTTGATTTATAAGGGATTTTGCCGATTTCGGCCTATTGGTTAAAAAATGA
GCTGATTTAACAAAAATTTAACGCGAATTTTAACAAAATATTAACGCTTACAATTTAGGTGGCACTTTTC
GGGGAAATGTGCGCGGAACCCCTATTTGTTTATTTTTCTAAATACATTCAAATATGTATCCGCTCATGAG
ACAATAACCCTGATAAATGCTTCAATAATATTGAAAAAGGAAGAGTATGAGTATTCAACATTTCCGTGTC
GCCCTTATTCCCTTTTTTGCGGCATTTTGCCTTCCTGTTTTTGCTCACCCAGAAACGCTGGTGAAAGTAA
AAGATGCTGAAGATCAGTTGGGTGCACGAGTGGGTTACATCGAACTGGATCTCAACAGCGGTAAGATCCT
TGAGAGTTTTCGCCCCGAAGAACGTTTTCCAATGATGAGCACTTTTAAAGTTCTGCTATGTGGCGCGGTA
TTATCCCGTATTGACGCCGGGCAAGAGCAACTCGGTCGCCGCATACACTATTCTCAGAATGACTTGGTTG
AGTACTCACCAGTCACAGAAAAGCATCTTACGGATGGCATGACAGTAAGAGAATTATGCAGTGCTGCCAT
AACCATGAGTGATAACACTGCGGCCAACTTACTTCTGACAACGATCGGAGGACCGAAGGAGCTAACCGCT
TTTTTGCACAACATGGGGGATCATGTAACTCGCCTTGATCGTTGGGAACCGGAGCTGAATGAAGCCATAC
CAAACGACGAGCGTGACACCACGATGCCTGTAGCAATGGCAACAACGTTGCGCAAACTATTAACTGGCGA
ACTACTTACTCTAGCTTCCCGGCAACAATTAATAGACTGGATGGAGGCGGATAAAGTTGCAGGACCACTT
CTGCGCTCGGCCCTTCCGGCTGGCTGGTTTATTGCTGATAAATCTGGAGCCGGTGAGCGTGGGTCTCGCG
GTATCATTGCAGCACTGGGGCCAGATGGTAAGCCCTCCCGTATCGTAGTTATCTACACGACGGGGAGTCA
GGCAACTATGGATGAACGAAATAGACAGATCGCTGAGATAGGTGCCTCACTGATTAAGCATTGGTAACTG
TCAGACCAAGTTTACTCATATATACTTTAGATTGATTTAAAACTTCATTTTTAATTTAAAAGGATCTAGG
TGAAGATCCTTTTTGATAATCTCATGACCAAAATCCCTTAACGTGAGTTTTCGTTCCACTGAGCGTCAGA
CCCCGTAGAAAAGATCAAAGGATCTTCTTGAGATCCTTTTTTTCTGCGCGTAATCTGCTGCTTGCAAACA
AAAAAACCACCGCTACCAGCGGTGGTTTGTTTGCCGGATCAAGAGCTACCAACTCTTTTTCCGAAGGTAA
CTGGCTTCAGCAGAGCGCAGATACCAAATACTGTTCTTCTAGTGTAGCCGTAGTTAGGCCACCACTTCAA
GAACTCTGTAGCACCGCCTACATACCTCGCTCTGCTAATCCTGTTACCAGTGGCTGCTGCCAGTGGCGAT
AAGTCGTGTCTTACCGGGTTGGACTCAAGACGATAGTTACCGGATAAGGCGCAGCGGTCGGGCTGAACGG
GGGGTTCGTGCACACAGCCCAGCTTGGAGCGAACGACCTACACCGAACTGAGATACCTACAGCGTGAGCT
ATGAGAAAGCGCCACGCTTCCCGAAGAGAGAAAGGCGGACAGGTATCCGGTAAGCGGCAGGGTCGGAACA
GGAGAGCGCACGAGGGAGCTTCCAGGGGGAAACGCCTGGTATCTTTATAGTCCTGTCGGGTTTCGCCACC
TCTGACTTGAGCGTCGATTTTTGTGATGCTCGTCAGGGGGGCGGAGCCTATGGAAAAACGCCAGCAACGC
GGCCTTTTTACGGTTCCTGGCCTTTTGCTGGCCTTTTGCTCACATGTTCTTTCCTGCGTTATCCCCTGAT
TCTGTGGATAACCGTATTACCG
